>Addgene plasmid #175890 | pDL7 | addgene full sequence | sequence record 375377 | Addgene NGS Result
CTTTCCTGCGTTATCCCCTGATTCTGTGGATAACCGTATTACCGCCTTTGAGTGAGCTGATACCGCTCGC
CGCAGCCGAACGACCGAGCGCAGCGAGTCAGTGAGCGAGGAAGCGGAAGAGCGCCCAATACGCAAACCGC
CTCTCCCCGCGCGTTGGCCGATTCATTAATGCAGCTGGCACGACAGGTTTCCCGACTGGAAAGCGGGCAG
TGAGCGCAACGCAATTAATACGCGTACCGCTAGCCAGGAAGAGTTTGTAGAAACGCAAAAAGGCCATCCG
TCAGGATGGCCTTCTGCTTAGTTTGATGCCTGGCAGTTTATGGCGGGCGTCCTGCCCGCCACCCTCCGGG
CCGTTGCTTCACAACGTTCAAATCCGCTCCCGGCGGATTTGTCCTACTCAGGAGAGCGTTCACCGACAAA
CAACAGATAAAACGAAAGGCCCAGTCTTCCGACTGAGCCTTTCGTTTTATTTGATGCCTGGCAGTTCCCT
ACTCTCGCGTTAACGCTAGCATGGATGTTTTCCCAGTCACGACGTTGTAAAACGACGGCCAGTCTTAAGC
TCGGGCCCCAAATAATGATTTTATTTTGACTGATAGTGACCTGTTCGTTGCAACAAATTGATGAGCAATG
CTTTTTTATAATGCCAACTTTGTACAAAAAAGCAGGCTCCGCGGCCGCCTTGTTTAACTTTAAGAAGGAG
CCCTTCACCATGAAGTGTCTAAATGATAGGTTCACAGTGAGAAGATGTGGAGTCCGTGTAATAAATGTTG
CAACTGGCAATACAAGTCTTGAGAACATAGCACTAGTTTTGTCTTTGGATCCAGTAGAGGTTTCCGGTTA
TGAAGTATTGAGAGTCAGCTATGATGATTTACAGGAGATGGATAAAGTTCTATTTCTTTACATAGCGTCT
TTGTTCAATGACGAGGATGTTGATTTTGTGGCACCACTTATTGCCGGTATTGACTTGGATGTTAGCTCTG
GGCTCAAGGTCTTAGCCGATGTGTCTCTCATAAGTGTATCATCAAATGGGGAAATAGTGATGCATAGTTT
GCAAAGACAAATGGGTAAAGAAATCCTCCATGGACAATCCATGCTGCTGTCTGATTGTGAGAGTTCCATG
ACCGAGAATTTGTCTGACGTACCAAAAAAGAAGAAGAAACATAGCGAAAGTAGGGTAAAGAAAGTGGTTT
CCATACCGGCTATAGACGAGGGAGATCTATGGACTTGGCGAAAGTACGGTCAAAAAGACATCTTAGGTTC
TCGTTTTCCAAGGGGTTACTACAGGTGCGCTTACAAGTTCACGCATGGTTGTAAAGCTACAAAACAAGTC
CAACGGAGCGAGACCGATTCAAACATGTTAGCTATTACTTACCTATCTGAGCATAACCATCCACGGCCCA
CTAAACGCAAGGCTCTCGCTGACTCCACTCGTTCCACTTCCTCCTCCATCTGCAAGGGTGGGCGCGCCGA
CCCAGCTTTCTTGTACAAAGTTGGCATTATAAGAAAGCATTGCTTATCAATTTGTTGCAACGAACAGGTC
ACTATCAGTCAAAATAAAATCATTATTTGCCATCCAGCTGATATCCCCTATAGTGAGTCGTATTACATGG
TCATAGCTGTTTCCTGGCAGCTCTGGCCCGTGTCTCAAAATCTCTGATGTTACATTGCACAAGATAAAAA
TATATCATCATGAACAATAAAACTGTCTGCTTACATAAACAGTAATACAAGGGGTGTTATGAGCCATATT
CAACGGGAAACGTCGAGGCCGCGATTAAATTCCAACATGGATGCTGATTTATATGGGTATAAATGGGCTC
GCGATAATGTCGGGCAATCAGGTGCGACAATCTATCGCTTGTATGGGAAGCCCGATGCGCCAGAGTTGTT
TCTGAAACATGGCAAAGGTAGCGTTGCCAATGATGTTACAGATGAGATGGTCAGACTAAACTGGCTGACG
GAATTTATGCCTCTTCCGACCATCAAGCATTTTATCCGTACTCCTGATGATGCATGGTTACTCACCACTG
CGATCCCCGGAAAAACAGCATTCCAGGTATTAGAAGAATATCCTGATTCAGGTGAAAATATTGTTGATGC
GCTGGCAGTGTTCCTGCGCCGGTTGCATTCGATTCCTGTTTGTAATTGTCCTTTTAACAGCGATCGCGTA
TTTCGTCTCGCTCAGGCGCAATCACGAATGAATAACGGTTTGGTTGATGCGAGTGATTTTGATGACGAGC
GTAATGGCTGGCCTGTTGAACAAGTCTGGAAAGAAATGCATAAACTTTTGCCATTCTCACCGGATTCAGT
CGTCACTCATGGTGATTTCTCACTTGATAACCTTATTTTTGACGAGGGGAAATTAATAGGTTGTATTGAT
GTTGGACGAGTCGGAATCGCAGACCGATACCAGGATCTTGCCATCCTATGGAACTGCCTCGGTGAGTTTT
CTCCTTCATTACAGAAACGGCTTTTTCAAAAATATGGTATTGATAATCCTGATATGAATAAATTGCAGTT
TCATTTGATGCTCGATGAGTTTTTCTAATCAGAATTGGTTAATTGGTTGTAACACTGGCAGAGCATTACG
CTGACTTGACGGGACGGCGCAAGCTCATGACCAAAATCCCTTAACGTGAGTTACGCGTCGTTCCACTGAG
CGTCAGACCCCGTAGAAAAGATCAAAGGATCTTCTTGAGATCCTTTTTTTCTGCGCGTAATCTGCTGCTT
GCAAACAAAAAAACCACCGCTACCAGCGGTGGTTTGTTTGCCGGATCAAGAGCTACCAACTCTTTTTCCG
AAGGTAACTGGCTTCAGCAGAGCGCAGATACCAAATACTGTTCTTCTAGTGTAGCCGTAGTTAGGCCACC
ACTTCAAGAACTCTGTAGCACCGCCTACATACCTCGCTCTGCTAATCCTGTTACCAGTGGCTGCTGCCAG
TGGCGATAAGTCGTGTCTTACCGGGTTGGACTCAAGACGATAGTTACCGGATAAGGCGCAGCGGTCGGGC
TGAACGGGGGGTTCGTGCACACAGCCCAGCTTGGAGCGAACGACCTACACCGAACTGAGATACCTACAGC
GTGAGCTATGAGAAAGCGCCACGCTTCCCGAAGGGAGAAAGGCGGACAGGTATCCGGTAAGCGGCAGGGT
CGGAACAGGAGAGCGCACGAGGGAGCTTCCAGGGGGAAACGCCTGGTATCTTTATAGTCCTGTCGGGTTT
CGCCACCTCTGACTTGAGCGTCGATTTTTGTGATGCTCGTCAGGGGGGCGGAGCCTATGGAAAAACGCCA
GCAACGCGGCCTTTTTACGGTTCCTGGCCTTTTGCTGGCCTTTTGCTCACATGTT
Features (pLannotate 1.2.2; 11 found; start..end, strand, type, name):
    121..213     +  CDS            lacI (fragment): lac repressor; lacI; The lac repressor binds to the lac operator to inhibit transcription in E. coli. This inhibition can be relieved by adding lactose or isopropyl-β-D-thiogalactopyranoside (IPTG).
    268..295     -  terminator     rrnB T2 terminator: transcription terminator T2 from the E. coli rrnB gene
    427..470     +  terminator     rrnB T1 terminator: Escherichia coli rrnB; transcription terminator T1 from the E. coli rrnB gene
    517..553     -  CDS            lacZα (fragment): LacZα fragment of β-galactosidase; lacZ fragment
    569..668     +  protein_bind   attL1: mutant version of attL; recombination site for the Gateway® LR reaction LR Clonase™
    680..700     +  RBS            RBS: efficient ribosome binding site from bacteriophage T7 gene 10 (Olins and Rangwala, 1989)
    713..1453    +  CDS            RRS1 (fragment): WRK52_ARATH - Also known as RCH2 From Arabidopsis thaliana (Mouse-ear cress).
   1470..1569    -  protein_bind   attL2: mutant version of attL; recombination site for the Gateway® LR reaction LR Clonase™
   1587..1605    -  promoter       T7 promoter: promoter for bacteriophage T7 RNA polymerase
   1739..2548    +  CDS            KanR: aminoglycoside phosphotransferase; aph(3')-Ia; confers resistance to kanamycin in bacteria or G418 (Geneticin®) in eukaryotes
   2695..3283    +  rep_origin     ori: high-copy-number ColE1/pMB1/pBR322/pUC origin of replication
