[The description below was written by a language model from this plasmid's Addgene catalogue record and pLannotate feature annotations shown in this document.]
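Description:
pDL7 is a Gateway entry clone built on the pENTR-SD-TOPO backbone and intended as the donor plasmid in an LR recombination reaction. It is a small (about 3.3 kb) bacterial plasmid that replicates in E. coli from a high-copy ColE1/pUC-type origin and is selected with kanamycin through an aminoglycoside phosphotransferase (KanR) cassette. Upstream of the cloning region sit the rrnB T1 and T2 transcription terminators, which insulate the insert from read-through transcription originating in the backbone. Short lacI and lacZα fragments detected nearby appear to be backbone remnants rather than functional genes.

The insert, catalogued as ID#10 from Arabidopsis thaliana, was introduced by TOPO cloning and lies between the attL1 and attL2 recombination sites. Sequence annotation identifies it as a roughly 740 bp fragment matching RRS1 (WRKY52, also called RCH2), an Arabidopsis NLR immune receptor. This fits the associated work describing a toolkit of NLR integrated domains for finding plant pathogen effector targets, although the record does not specify which portion or domain of the protein the fragment covers. Directly ahead of the coding sequence is the bacteriophage T7 gene 10 ribosome binding site characteristic of the "SD" version of this backbone, which would support translation in bacteria once the insert is transferred behind a suitable prokaryotic promoter. A T7 promoter lies outside attL2, oriented back toward the insert, so it does not drive sense expression. The entry clone carries no promoter for expressing the insert. Its role is to pass the ID#10 fragment, via LR Clonase-mediated attL × attR recombination, into destination vectors of the user's choice, and the record does not name which ones.
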