Addgene plasmid #175890: pDL7
Purpose: pENTRY for Gateway LR reaction
Depositing lab: Nemo Peeters. Depositing organization: CNRS UMR 2594, INRA UMR 0441, Laboratoire des Interactions Plantes Micro-organismes (LIPM). Publication: An NLR integrated domain toolkit to identify plant pathogen effector targets. Landry D, Mila I, Sabbagh CRR, Zaffuto M, Pouzet C, Tremousaygue D, Dabos P, Deslandes L, Peeters N. Plant J. 2023 Sep;115(5):1443-1457. doi: 10.1111/tpj.16331. Epub 2023 Jul 24. PubMed 37248633.
Backbone
  Vector backbone: pENTR-SD-TOPO
  Vector type: pENTRY clone
Growth in bacteria
  Bacterial resistance: Kanamycin, 50 μg/mL
  Growth temperature: 37°C
  Growth strain: DH5alpha
  Copy number: High Copy
Gene/Insert
  Gene/Insert name: ID#10
  Species: A. thaliana (mustard weed)
  Cloning method: TOPO Cloning
  Sequencing primers: 5′ n/a
Terms and licenses: Academic/Nonprofit Terms; Industry Terms: Not Available to Industry
Depositor comments: Peeters lab uses Mach1 cells for transformation. Please visit https://www.biorxiv.org/content/10.1101/2021.08.23.457316v2 for bioRxiv preprint.
How to cite: pDL7 was a gift from Nemo Peeters (Addgene plasmid # 175890 ; http://n2t.net/addgene:175890 ; RRID:Addgene_175890)
